>Addgene plasmid #243987 | pUPD3_RBS_J61138 | addgene full sequence | sequence record 487818 | Addgene NGS Result
GGTCTCGCATTCAGTTATTCATATCTTTCTCTTTGCGAGACCACTCATCGCCCAATCACTAGTGAATTCG
TTCTATAGTGTCACCTAAATACCATAGAGCCGTTGGTCATAGCTGTTTCCTGTCCAGGCATCATGACACG
GTTATCCACAGAATCAGGGGATAACGCAGGAAAGAACATGTGAGCAAAAGGCCAGCAAAAGGCCAGGAAC
CGTAAAAAGGCCGCGTTGCTGGCGTTTTTCCATAGGCTCCGCCCCCCTGACGAGCATCACAAAAATCGAC
GCTCAAGTCAGAGGTGGCGAAACCCGACAGGACTATAAAGATACCAGGCGTTTCCCCCTGGAAGCTCCCT
CGTGCGCTCTCCTGTTCCGACCCTGCCGCTTACCGGATACCTGTCCGCCTTTCTCCCTTCGGGAAGCGTG
GCGCTTTCTCATAGCTCACGCTGTAGGTATCTCAGTTCGGTGTAGGTCGTTCGCTCCAAGCTGGGCTGTG
TGCACGAACCCCCCGTTCAGCCCGACCGCTGCGCCTTATCCGGTAACTATCGTCTTGAGTCCAACCCGGT
AAGACACGACTTATCGCCACTGGCAGCAGCCACTGGTAACAGGATTAGCAGAGCGAGGTATGTAGGCGGT
GCTACAGAGTTCTTGAAGTGGTGGCCTAACTACGGCTACACTAGAAGAACAGTATTTGGTATCTGCGCTC
TGCTGAAGCCAGTTACCTTCGGAAAAAGAGTTGGTAGCTCTTGATCCGGCAAACAAACCACCGCTGGTAG
CGGTGGTTTTTTTGTTTGCAAGCAGCAGATTACGCGCAGAAAAAAAGGATCTCAAGAAGATCCTTTGATC
TTTTCTACGGGGTCTGACGCTCAGTGGAACGAAAACTCACGTTAAGGGATTTTGGTCATGAGATTATCAA
AAAGGATCTTCACCTAGATCCTTTTGTGATGATCGGCACGTAAGAGGTTCCAACTTTCACCATAATGAAA
TAAGATCACTACCGGGCGTATTTTTTGAGTTATCGAGATTTTCAGGAGCTAAGGAAGCTAAAATGGAGAA
AAAAATCACTGGATATACCACCGTTGATATATCCCAATGGCATCGTAAAGAACATTTTGAGGCATTTCAG
TCAGTTGCTCAATGTACCTATAACCAGACCGTTCAGCTGGATATTACGGCCTTTTTAAAGACCGTAAAGA
AAAATAAGCACAAGTTTTATCCGGCCTTTATTCACATTCTTGCCCGCCTGATGAATGCTCATCCGGAATT
CCGTATGGCAATGAAAGACGGTGAGCTGGTGATATGGGATAGTGTTCACCCTTGTTACACCGTTTTCCAT
GAGCAAACTGAAACGTTTTCATCGCTCTGGAGTGAATACCACGACGATTTCCGGCAGTTTCTACACATAT
ATTCGCAAGATGTGGCGTGTTACGGTGAAAACCTGGCCTATTTCCCTAAAGGGTTTATTGAGAATATGTT
TTTCGTGTCAGCCAATCCCTGGGTGAGTTTCACCAGTTTTGATTTAAACGTGGCCAATATGGACAACTTC
TTCGCCCCCGTTTTCACCATGGGCAAATATTATACGCAAGGCGACAAGGTGCTGATGCCGCTGGCGATTC
AGGTTCATCATGCCGTTTGTGATGGCTTCCATGTCGGCAGAATGCTTAATGAATTACAACAGTACTGCGA
TGAGTGGCAGGGCGGGGCGTAATTTTTTTAAGGCAGTTATTGGTGCCCTTAAACGCCTGGTTGCTACGCC
TGAATAAGTGATAATAAGCGGATGAATGGCAGAAATTCGATGATAAGCTGTCAAACATGATGT
[125 nt withheld, positions 1814-1938]
C
[91 nt withheld, positions 1940-2030]
AGGGTGATGGTTCACGTAGTGGGCCAGCGCCCTGATAGACGGTTTTTCGCCCTTTGACGTTGGAGTCCAC
GTTCTTT
[37 nt withheld, positions 2108-2144]
ACCCTATCTCGGTCTATTCTTTTGATTTATAAGGGATTTTGCCGATTTCGGCCTATTGGTTAAAAAATGA
GCTGATTTAACAAAAATTTAACGCGAATTTTAACAAAATATTAACGCTTACAATTTTAACATTGTAGAAA
CGCATGTAAAACGACGGCCAGTGAATTGTAATACGACTCACTATAGGGTGAATTCCGCTTAGGACCTTAG
ATATTGATCTCAA
Features (pLannotate 1.2.2; 8 found; start..end, strand, type, name):
     72..90      -  promoter       SP6 promoter: promoter for bacteriophage SP6 RNA polymerase
    237..825     -  rep_origin     ori: high-copy-number ColE1/pMB1/pBR322/pUC origin of replication
    940..1042    +  promoter       cat promoter: promoter of the E. coli cat gene encoding chloramphenicol acetyltransferase
   1043..1699    +  CDS            cat: CAT_ECOLX - Experimental evidence at protein level: Swiss-Prot protein existence level 1. This enzyme is an effector of chloramphenicol resistance in bacteria. From Escherichia coli. This protein is used as a marker in many commonly used cloning vectors, such as pACYC184.
   1787..1804    -  promoter       tet promoter (fragment): E. coli promoter for tetracycline efflux protein gene
   1815..2270    +  rep_origin     f1 ori (sequence partly withheld): f1 bacteriophage origin of replication; arrow indicates direction of (+) strand synthesis
   2289..2310    -  CDS            lacZα (fragment): LacZα fragment of β-galactosidase; lacZ fragment
   2313..2331    +  promoter       T7 promoter: promoter for bacteriophage T7 RNA polymerase
