[The description below was written by a language model from this plasmid's Addgene catalogue record and pLannotate feature annotations shown in this document.]
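Description:
pUPD3_RBS_J61138 is a small (about 2.4 kb) GoldenBraid2.0 part-domestication plasmid that stores a single synthetic ribosome binding site, J61138, as a reusable building block for modular assembly in E. coli and related enteric bacteria. The backbone is pUPD3, listed as a bacterial expression vector. Here it works as an entry-level "universal part" carrier, not as an expression construct in its own right. It replicates at high copy from a ColE1/pUC-type origin and is selected with chloramphenicol through a cat gene driven by its native cat promoter. An f1 bacteriophage origin is also annotated, which in principle allows single-stranded DNA production with helper phage.

The payload is only about 20 bp, cloned by Golden Gate, and is too short to have been picked up as a feature in the automated annotation. The table therefore describes only backbone elements. Opposing T7 and SP6 promoters lie on either side of what is probably the cloning region, next to a residual lacZα fragment. That fragment is likely the remnant of a blue/white screening cassette displaced when the part was inserted, although the record does not state this. A short tet promoter fragment is also detected and appears to be a backbone vestige.

In the GoldenBraid scheme, a part held in a pUPD-type vector is released with a type IIS restriction enzyme, leaving defined overhangs, and is joined in order with promoter, coding sequence and terminator parts to build a transcriptional unit in a destination vector. This plasmid supplies the translation initiation element for such assemblies. The record does not give its relative strength.
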