Addgene plasmid #243987: pUPD3_RBS_J61138
Purpose: GoldenBraid2.0 Ribosome binding site.
Depositing lab: Christophe Herman. Depositing organization: Baylor College of Medicine. Publication: GoldenBraid2.0 E. coli: a comprehensive and characterized toolkit for enterics. Cooke MB, Welch KT, Ramirez LD, Wen AX, Marciano DC, Herman C. Synth Biol (Oxf). 2025 Aug 14;10(1):ysaf015. doi: 10.1093/synbio/ysaf015. eCollection 2025. PubMed 40927394.
Backbone
  Vector backbone: pUPD3
  Vector type: Bacterial Expression
Growth in bacteria
  Bacterial resistance: Chloramphenicol, 25 μg/mL
  Growth temperature: 37°C
  Growth strain: DH5alpha
  Copy number: High Copy
Gene/Insert
  Gene/Insert name: J61138
  Species: Synthetic
  Insert size (bp): 20
  Cloning method: Golden Gate
Terms and licenses: Academic/Nonprofit Terms; Industry Terms: Not Available to Industry
How to cite: pUPD3_RBS_J61138 was a gift from Christophe Herman (Addgene plasmid # 243987 ; http://n2t.net/addgene:243987 ; RRID:Addgene_243987)
